>Addgene plasmid #102543 | SRpHi3 | addgene full sequence | sequence record 198947 | Addgene NGS Result
TTGACAATTAATCATCGGCTCGTATAATGTGTGGAATTGTGAGCGGATAACAATTTCACACAGGAAACAG
TATTCATGTCCCCTATACTAGGTTATTGGAAAATTAAGGGCCTTGTGCAACCCACTCGACTTCTTTTGGA
ATATCTTGAAGAAAAATATGAAGAGCATTTGTATGAGCGCGATGAAGGTGATAAATGGCGAAACAAAAAG
TTTGAATTGGGTTTGGAGTTTCCCAATCTTCCTTATTATATTGATGGTGATGTTAAATTAACACAGTCTA
TGGCCATCATACGTTATATAGCTGACAAGCACAACATGTTGGGTGGTTGTCCAAAAGAGCGTGCAGAGAT
TTCAATGCTTGAAGGAGCGGTTTTGGATATTAGATACGGTGTTTCGAGAATTGCATATAGTAAAGACTTT
GAAACTCTCAAAGTTGATTTTCTTAGCAAGCTACCTGAAATGCTGAAAATGTTCGAAGATCGTTTATGTC
ATAAAACATATTTAAATGGTGATCATGTAACCCATCCTGACTTCATGTTGTATGACGCTCTTGATGTTGT
TTTATACATGGACCCAATGTGCCTGGATGCGTTCCCAAAATTAGTTTGTTTTAAAAAACGTATTGAAGCT
ATCCCACAAATTGATAAGTACTTGAAATCCAGCAAGTATATAGCATGGCCTTTGCAGGGCTGGCAAGCCA
CGTTTGGTGGTGGCGACCATCCTCCAAAATCGGATCTGGAAGTTCTGTTCCAGGGGCCCCTGGGATCCTA
TGGCCGAAAGAAGCGGCGTCAACGACGTCGAGAATTCATGAGTAAAGGAGAAGAACTTTTCACTGGAGTT
GTCCCAATTCTTGTTGAATTAGATGGTGATGTTAATGGGCACAAATTTTCTGTCAGTGGAGAGGGTGAAG
GTGATGCAACATACGGAAAACTTACCCTTAAATTTATTTGCACTACTGGAAAACTACCTGTTCCTTGGCC
AACACTTGTCACTACTTTAACTTATGGTGTTCAATGCTTTTCAAGATACCCAGATCATATGAAACGGCAT
GACTTTTTCAAGAGTGCCATGCCCGAAGGTTATGTACAGGAAAGAACTATATTTTTCAAAGATGACGGGA
ACTACAAGACACGTGCTGAAGTCAAGTTTGAAGGTGATACCCTTGTTAATAGAATCGAGTTAAAAGGTAT
TGATTTTAAAGAAGATGGAAACATTCTTGGACACAAATTGGAATACAACTATAACGATCACCAGGTGTAC
ATCATGGCAGACAAACAAAAGAATGGAATCAAAGCTAACTTCAAAATTAGACACAACATTGAAGATGGAG
GCGTTCAACTAGCAGACCATTATCAACAAAATACTCCAATTGGCGATGGGCCCGTCCTTTTACCAGACAA
CCATTACCTGTTTACAACTTCTACTCTTTCGAAAGATCCCAACGAAAAGAGAGACCACATGGTCCTTCTT
GAGTTTGTAACAGCTGCTGGGATTACACATGGCATGGATGAACTATACAAATAAAGCGGCCGCATCGTGA
CTGACTGACGATCTGCCTCGCGCGTTTCGGTGATGACGGTGAAAACCTCTGACACATGCAGCTCCCGGAG
ACGGTCACAGCTTGTCTGTAAGCGGATGCCGGGAGCAGACAAGCCCGTCAGGGCGCGTCAGCGGGTGTTG
GCGGGTGTCGGGGCGCAGCCATGACCCAGTCACGTAGCGATAGCGGAGTGTATAATTCTTGAAGACGAAA
GGGCCTCGTGATACGCCTATTTTTATAGGTTAATGTCATGATAATAATGGTTTCTTAGACGTCAGGTGGC
ACTTTTCGGGGAAATGTGCGCGGAACCCCTATTTGTTTATTTTTCTAAATACATTCAAATATGTATCCGC
TCATGAGACAATAACCCTGATAAATGCTTCAATAATATTGAAAAAGGAAGAGTATGAGTATTCAACATTT
CCGTGTCGCCCTTATTCCCTTTTTTGCGGCATTTTGCCTTCCTGTTTTTGCTCACCCAGAAACGCTGGTG
AAAGTAAAAGATGCTGAAGATCAGTTGGGTGCACGAGTGGGTTACATCGAACTGGATCTCAACAGCGGTA
AGATCCTTGAGAGTTTTCGCCCCGAAGAACGTTTTCCAATGATGAGCACTTTTAAAGTTCTGCTATGTGG
CGCGGTATTATCCCGTGTTGACGCCGGGCAAGAGCAACTCGGTCGCCGCATACACTATTCTCAGAATGAC
TTGGTTGAGTACTCACCAGTCACAGAAAAGCATCTTACGGATGGCATGACAGTAAGAGAATTATGCAGTG
CTGCCATAACCATGAGTGATAACACTGCGGCCAACTTACTTCTGACAACGATCGGAGGACCGAAGGAGCT
AACCGCTTTTTTGCACAACATGGGGGATCATGTAACTCGCCTTGATCGTTGGGAACCGGAGCTGAATGAA
GCCATACCAAACGACGAGCGTGACACCACGATGCCTGCAGCAATGGCAACAACGTTGCGCAAACTATTAA
CTGGCGAACTACTTACTCTAGCTTCCCGGCAACAATTAATAGACTGGATGGAGGCGGATAAAGTTGCAGG
ACCACTTCTGCGCTCGGCCCTTCCGGCTGGCTGGTTTATTGCTGATAAATCTGGAGCCGGTGAGCGTGGG
TCTCGCGGTATCATTGCAGCACTGGGGCCAGATGGTAAGCCCTCCCGTATCGTAGTTATCTACACGACGG
GGAGTCAGGCAACTATGGATGAACGAAATAGACAGATCGCTGAGATAGGTGCCTCACTGATTAAGCATTG
GTAACTGTCAGACCAAGTTTACTCATATATACTTTAGATTGATTTAAAACTTCATTTTTAATTTAAAAGG
ATCTAGGTGAAGATCCTTTTTGATAATCTCATGACCAAAATCCCTTAACGTGAGTTTTCGTTCCACTGAG
CGTCAGACCCCGTAGAAAAGATCAAAGGATCTTCTTGAGATCCTTTTTTTCTGCGCGTAATCTGCTGCTT
GCAAACAAAAAAACCACCGCTACCAGCGGTGGTTTGTTTGCCGGATCAAGAGCTACCAACTCTTTTTCCG
AAGGTAACTGGCTTCAGCAGAGCGCAGATACCAAATACTGTCCTTCTAGTGTAGCCGTAGTTAGGCCACC
ACTTCAAGAACTCTGTAGCACCGCCTACATACCTCGCTCTGCTAATCCTGTTACCAGTGGCTGCTGCCAG
TGGCGATAAGTCGTGTCTTACCGGGTTGGACTCAAGACGATAGTTACCGGATAAGGCGCAGCGGTCGGGC
TGAACGGGGGGTTCGTGCACACAGCCCAGCTTGGAGCGAACGACCTACACCGAACTGAGATACCTACAGC
GTGAGCTATGAGAAAGCGCCACGCTTCCCGAAGGGAGAAAGGCGGACAGGTATCCGGTAAGCGGCAGGGT
CGGAACAGGAGAGCGCACGAGGGAGCTTCCAGGGGGAAACGCCTGGTATCTTTATAGTCCTGTCGGGTTT
CGCCACCTCTGACTTGAGCGTCGATTTTTGTGATGCTCGTCAGGGGGGCGGAGCCTATGGAAAAACGCCA
GCAACGCGGCCTTTTTACGGTTCCTGGCCTTTTGCTGGCCTTTTGCTCACATGTTCTTTCCTGCGTTATC
CCCTGATTCTGTGGATAACCGTATTACCGCCTTTGAGTGAGCTGATACCGCTCGCCGCAGCCGAACGACC
GAGCGCAGCGAGTCAGTGAGCGAGGAAGCGGAAGAGCGCCTGATGCGGTATTTTCTCCTTACGCATCTGT
GCGGTATTTCACACCGCATAAATTCCGACACCATCGAATGGCGCAAAACCTTTCGCGGTATGGCATGATA
GCGCCCGGAAGAGAGTCAATTCAGGGTGGTGAATGTGAAACCAGTAACGTTATACGATGTCGCAGAGTAT
GCCGGTGTCTCTTATCAGACCGTTTCCCGCGTGGTGAACCAGGCCAGCCACGTTTCTGCGAAAACGCGGG
AAAAAGTGGAAGCGGCGATGGCGGAGCTGAATTACATTCCCAACCGCGTGGCACAACAACTGGCGGGCAA
ACAGTCGTTGCTGATTGGCGTTGCCACCTCCAGTCTGGCCCTGCACGCGCCGTCGCAAATTGTCGCGGCG
ATTAAATCTCGCGCCGATCAACTGGGTGCCAGCGTGGTGGTGTCGATGGTAGAACGAAGCGGCGTCGAAG
CCTGTAAAGCGGCGGTGCACAATCTTCTCGCGCAACGCGTCAGTGGGCTGATCATTAACTATCCGCTGGA
TGACCAGGATGCCATTGCTGTGGAAGCTGCCTGCACTAATGTTCCGGCGTTATTTCTTGATGTCTCTGAC
CAGACACCCATCAACAGTATTATTTTCTCCCATGAAGACGGTACGCGACTGGGCGTGGAGCATCTGGTCG
CATTGGGTCACCAGCAAATCGCGCTGTTAGCGGGCCCATTAAGTTCTGTCTCGGCGCGTCTGCGTCTGGC
TGGCTGGCATAAATATCTCACTCGCAATCAAATTCAGCCGATAGCGGAACGGGAAGGCGACTGGAGTGCC
ATGTCCGGTTTTCAACAAACCATGCAAATGCTGAATGAGGGCATCGTTCCCACTGCGATGCTGGTTGCCA
ACGATCAGATGGCGCTGGGCGCAATGCGCGCCATTACCGAGTCCGGGCTGCGCGTTGGTGCGGATATCTC
GGTAGTGGGATACGACGATACCGAAGACAGCTCATGTTATATCCCGCCGTTAACCACCATCAAACAGGAT
TTTCGCCTGCTGGGGCAAACCAGCGTGGACCGCTTGCTGCAACTCTCTCAGGGCCAGGCGGTGAAGGGCA
ATCAGCTGTTGCCCGTCTCACTGGTGAAAAGAAAAACCACGCTAGCGCCCAATACGCAAACCGCCTCTCC
CCGCGCGTTGGCCGATTCATTAATGCAGCTGGCACGACAGGTTTCCCGACTGGAAAGCGGGCAGTGAGCG
CAACGCAATTAATGTAAGTTAGCTCACTCATTAGGCACCCCAGGCTTTACACTTTATGCTTCCGGCTCGT
ATGTTGTGTGGAATTGTGAGCGGATAACAATTTCACACAGGAAACAGCTATGACCATGATTACGGATTCA
CTGGCCGTCGTTTTACAACGTCGTGACTGGGAAAACCCTGGCGTTACCCAACTTAATCGCCTTGCAGCAC
ATCCCCCTTTCGCCAGCTGGCGTAATAGCGAAGAGGCCCGCACCGATCGCCCTTCCCAACAGTTGCGCAG
CCTGAATGGCGAATGGCGCTTTGCCTGGTTTCCGGCACCAGAAGCGGTGCCGGAAAGCTGGCTGGAGTGC
GATCTTCCTGAGGCCGATACTGTCGTCGTCCCCTCAAACTGGCAGATGCACGGTTACGATGCGCCCATCT
ACACCAACGTGACCTATCCCATTACGGTCAATCCGCCGTTTGTTCCCACGGAGAATCCGACGGGTTGTTA
CTCGCTCACATTTAATGTTGATGAAAGCTGGCTACAGGAAGGCCAGACGCGAATTATTTTTGATGGCGTT
GGAATTAGCTTATCGACTGCACGGTGCACCAATGCTTCTGGCGTCAGGCAGCCATCGGAAGCTGTGGTAT
GGCTGTGCAGGTCGTAAATCACTGCATAATTCGTGTCGCTCAAGGCGCACTCCCGTTCTGGATAATGTTT
TTTGCGCCGACATCATAACGGTTCTGGCAAATATTCTGAAATGAGCTG
Features (pLannotate 1.2.2; 17 found; start..end, strand, type, name):
      1..29      +  promoter       tac promoter: strong E. coli promoter; hybrid between the trp and lac UV5 promoters
     37..53      +  protein_bind   lac operator: The lac repressor binds to the lac operator to inhibit transcription in E. coli. This inhibition can be relieved by adding lactose or isopropyl-β-D-thiogalactopyranoside (IPTG). lac repressor encoded by lacI
     76..729     +  CDS            GST26_SCHJA: Experimental evidence at protein level: Swiss-Prot protein existence level 1. GST isoenzymes appear to play a central role in the parasite detoxification system. Other functions are also suspected including a role in increasing the solubility of haematin in the parasite gut. From Schistosoma japonicum (Blood fluke).
    808..1524    +  CDS            superecliptic pHluorin: pH-sensitive mutant of green fluorescent protein (Ng et al., 2002) excited strongly by blue light at neutral pH but minimally fluorescent at acidic pH
   1553..1592    +  CDS            rop (fragment): Rop protein, which maintains plasmids at low copy number; rop
   1694..1734    +  misc_feature   bom (fragment): basis of mobility region from pBR322
   1839..1943    +  promoter       AmpR promoter: bla
   1944..2804    +  CDS            AmpR: β-lactamase; bla; confers resistance to ampicillin, carbenicillin, and related antibiotics
   2975..3563    +  rep_origin     ori: high-copy-number ColE1/pMB1/pBR322/pUC origin of replication
   3749..3800    -  misc_feature   bom (fragment): basis of mobility region from pBR322
   3807..3884    +  promoter       lacI promoter: lacI
   3885..4967    +  CDS            lacI: lac repressor; lacI; The lac repressor binds to the lac operator to inhibit transcription in E. coli. This inhibition can be relieved by adding lactose or isopropyl-β-D-thiogalactopyranoside (IPTG).
   4980..5001    +  protein_bind   CAP binding site: CAP binding activates transcription in the presence of cAMP. E. coli catabolite activator protein
   5016..5046    +  promoter       lac promoter: promoter for the E. coli lac operon
   5054..5070    +  protein_bind   lac operator: The lac repressor binds to the lac operator to inhibit transcription in E. coli. This inhibition can be relieved by adding lactose or isopropyl-β-D-thiogalactopyranoside (IPTG). lac repressor encoded by lacI
   5090..5263    +  CDS            lacZα: LacZα fragment of β-galactosidase; lacZ fragment
   5527..5643    -  CDS            yciV (fragment): RNAAM_ECOLI - Also known as trpH From Escherichia coli (strain K12).
