[The description below was written by a language model from this plasmid's Addgene catalogue record and pLannotate feature annotations shown in this document.]
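Description:
SRpHi3 is a bacterial expression plasmid built on the pGEX-6P-1 backbone for producing a GST-tagged, cell-penetrating version of the pH-sensitive fluorescent protein superecliptic pHluorin (sepHluorin). It is propagated in E. coli through a high-copy ColE1/pMB1-type origin and selected with ampicillin via the β-lactamase gene under its own promoter. The sequenced record is 5,718 nt. Besides the main elements, the feature table shows typical pGEX backbone remnants: small rop and bom fragments, a lac promoter/operator with a lacZα fragment, and a short yciV fragment, none of which appear to contribute to the intended function.

Expression is driven by the strong hybrid tac promoter, followed by a lac operator. The plasmid also carries lacI with its own promoter, so the encoded repressor keeps transcription off until it is relieved by IPTG or lactose. The open reading frame begins with Schistosoma japonicum glutathione S-transferase, which serves as an N-terminal affinity tag for purification. It continues through a linker region into the superecliptic pHluorin coding sequence. According to the depositor, the TAT cell-penetrating peptide sits in frame in this interval between GST and sepHluorin, although the automated annotation does not call it as a separate feature. The cloning sites used are not recorded.

Superecliptic pHluorin fluoresces strongly under blue excitation at neutral pH and only weakly at acidic pH. The purified TAT fusion therefore provides a pH-reporting protein that can be delivered into cells. The associated work concerns ratiometric pH biosensors for super-resolution microscopy. The depositor notes that BL21 cells are used for protein expression, while the plasmid is maintained in a cloning strain.
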