Addgene plasmid #102543: SRpHi3
Purpose: Bacterial expression of sepHluorin fused to the cell penetrating peptide TAT with a GST tag for purification
Depositing lab: Stefan Hell. Depositing organization: Max Planck Institute for Multidisciplinary Sciences. Publication: SRpHi ratiometric pH biosensors for super-resolution microscopy. Richardson DS, Gregor C, Winter FR, Urban NT, Sahl SJ, Willig KI, Hell SW. Nat Commun. 2017 Sep 18;8(1):577. doi: 10.1038/s41467-017-00606-4. PubMed 28924139.
Backbone
  Vector backbone: pGEX-6P-1
  Backbone manufacturer: GE Healthcare
  Backbone size w/o insert (bp): 4984
  Vector type: Bacterial Expression
Growth in bacteria
  Bacterial resistance: Ampicillin, 100 μg/mL
  Growth temperature: 37°C
  Growth strain: DH5alpha
  Copy number: High Copy
Gene/Insert
  Gene/Insert name: Tat-sepHluorin
  Promoter: tac
  Tag / fusion protein: GST (N terminal on backbone)
  Cloning method: Restriction Enzyme; 5′ cloning site Unknown (not destroyed); 3′ cloning site Unknown (not destroyed)
  Sequencing primers: 5′ pGEX5'
Terms and licenses: Academic/Nonprofit Terms; Industry Terms: Not Available to Industry
Depositor comments: TAT-peptide in N-terminal to, and in frame with sepHluorin (between GST and sepHluorin); BL-21 cells are used for protein expression
How to cite: SRpHi3 was a gift from Stefan Hell (Addgene plasmid # 102543 ; http://n2t.net/addgene:102543 ; RRID:Addgene_102543)
